Addgene plasmid #64716: pQUAST-frt-stop-frt-p65AD::CaM
Purpose: generating transgenic TRIC flies
Depositing lab: Liqun Luo. Depositing organization: Stanford University. Publication: A transcriptional reporter of intracellular Ca in Drosophila. Gao XJ, Riabinina O, Li J, Potter CJ, Clandinin TR, Luo L. Nat Neurosci. 2015 May 11. doi: 10.1038/nn.4016. PubMed 25961791.
Backbone
  Vector backbone: pQUAST
  Backbone manufacturer: see publication for details
  Vector type: Insect Expression
  Selectable markers: white
Growth in bacteria
  Bacterial resistance: Ampicillin, 100 μg/mL
  Growth temperature: 37°C
  Growth strain: DH5alpha
  Copy number: High Copy
Gene/Insert 1
  Gene/Insert name: p65AD::CaM
Gene/Insert 2
  Gene/Insert name: frt-stop-frt
Resource information
  A portion of this plasmid was derived from a plasmid made by: see publication for details
Terms and licenses: Academic/Nonprofit Terms; Industry Terms: Not Available to Industry
How to cite: pQUAST-frt-stop-frt-p65AD::CaM was a gift from Liqun Luo (Addgene plasmid # 64716 ; http://n2t.net/addgene:64716 ; RRID:Addgene_64716)
