[The description below was written by a language model from this plasmid's Addgene catalogue record and pLannotate feature annotations shown in this document.]
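Description:
pQUAST-frt-stop-frt-p65AD::CaM is a 12,019-bp Drosophila P-element transformation vector built on the pQUAST backbone and intended for making transgenic flies for the TRIC system, a transcriptional reporter of intracellular calcium. In bacteria it is maintained as a high-copy plasmid through a ColE1/pUC-type origin and selected with ampicillin via the β-lactamase gene. For fly work, the annotated P element 5' and 3' ends define the transposable unit, which also carries the mini-white eye-colour gene as the visible marker for identifying transformants.

The expression cassette begins with a Drosophila hsp70 promoter. In a pQUAST vector this would normally sit downstream of QUAS sites bound by the QF transcription factor, but the feature table does not annotate QUAS elements. Next comes a stop cassette flanked by two FRT sites in the same orientation. It contains SV40 small t intron and large T–derived sequences ending in an SV40 polyadenylation signal, and so should terminate transcription before the coding region. FLP recombinase excises this cassette, which allows expression only in cells that have both FLP activity and the upstream driver. The payload downstream is a fusion of an SV40 nuclear localization signal, the activation domain of human RELA/p65, and calmodulin, followed by a second SV40 intron and poly(A) region. In a split-transcription-factor design such as TRIC, calcium-bound calmodulin is expected to bind a calmodulin target peptide carried by a separate DNA-binding-domain component. This would bring the p65 activation domain to a reporter gene and convert calcium rises into transcription. That partner component is not part of this plasmid.
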