Features (pLannotate 1.2.2; 29 found; start..end, strand, type, name):
      1..229     -  CDS            mini-white (fragment): Drosophila white gene eye color pigment; white; This is a modified version of the white gene lacking part of the first intron.
    235..823     -  rep_origin     ori: high-copy-number ColE1/pMB1/pBR322/pUC origin of replication
    994..1854    -  CDS            AmpR: β-lactamase; bla; confers resistance to ampicillin, carbenicillin, and related antibiotics
   1855..1959    -  promoter       AmpR promoter: bla
   2054..2089    +  CDS            rop (fragment): Rop protein, which maintains plasmids at low copy number; rop
   2191..2260    +  misc_feature   bom (fragment): basis of mobility region from pBR322
   2259..2761    -  gene           mini-white (fragment): white; This modified version of the white gene lacks part of the first intron.
   2761..2993    -  misc_feature   P element 3' end: P element 3' end
   3140..3168    -  misc_feature   MCS (fragment): pBluescript multiple cloning site
   3189..3427    +  promoter       hsp70 promoter: Drosophila melanogaster hsp70Bb promoter
   3502..3549    +  protein_bind   FRT: FLP-mediated recombination occurs in the 8-bp core sequence TCTAGAAA (Turan and Bode, 2011). FLP recombinase from the Saccharomyces cerevisiae 2μ plasmid
   3593..3667    +  CDS            small t antigen (fragment): SV40 (simian virus 40) small t antigen
   3669..3734    +  intron         small t intron: SV40 (simian virus 40) small t antigen intron
   3864..3884    +  CDS            SV40 NLS: nuclear localization signal of SV40 (simian virus 40) large T antigen
   3891..4025    +  CDS            LT_POVHA (fragment): Protein inferred from homology: Swiss-Prot protein existence level 3. Isoform large T antigen is a key early protein essential for both driving viral replication and inducing cellular transformation. Plays a role in viral genome replication by driving entry of quiescent cells into the cell cycle and by autoregulating the synthesis of viral early mRNA. Displays highly oncogenic activities by corrupting the host cellular checkpoint mechanisms that guard cell division and the transcription, replication, and repair of DNA. Participates in the modulation of cellular gene expression preceeding viral
   4050..4133    +  CDS            large T antigen (fragment): large T antigen from SV40 (simian virus 40)
   4156..4290    +  polyA_signal   SV40 poly(A) signal: SV40 polyadenylation signal
   5112..5159    +  protein_bind   FRT: FLP-mediated recombination occurs in the 8-bp core sequence TCTAGAAA (Turan and Bode, 2011). FLP recombinase from the Saccharomyces cerevisiae 2μ plasmid
   5224..5243    +  CDS            SV40 NLS (fragment): nuclear localization signal of SV40 (simian virus 40) large T antigen
   5254..6066    +  CDS            RELA (fragment): TF65_HUMAN - Also known as NFKB3. Experimental evidence at protein level: Swiss-Prot protein existence level 1. NF-kappa-B is a pleiotropic transcription factor present in almost all cell types and is the endpoint of a series of signal transduction events that are initiated by a vast array of stimuli related to many biological processes such as inflammation, immunity, differentiation, cell growth, tumorigenesis and apoptosis. NF-kappa-B is a homo- or heterodimeric complex formed by the Rel-like domain- containing proteins RELA/p65, RELB, NFKB1/p105, NFKB1/p50, REL and NFKB2/p52. The heterodime
   6108..6550    +  CDS            calmodulin (fragment): calcium-binding protein
   6572..6646    +  CDS            small t antigen (fragment): SV40 (simian virus 40) small t antigen
   6648..6713    +  intron         small t intron: SV40 (simian virus 40) small t antigen intron
   6843..6863    +  CDS            SV40 NLS: nuclear localization signal of SV40 (simian virus 40) large T antigen
   6870..7004    +  CDS            LT_POVHA (fragment): Protein inferred from homology: Swiss-Prot protein existence level 3. Isoform large T antigen is a key early protein essential for both driving viral replication and inducing cellular transformation. Plays a role in viral genome replication by driving entry of quiescent cells into the cell cycle and by autoregulating the synthesis of viral early mRNA. Displays highly oncogenic activities by corrupting the host cellular checkpoint mechanisms that guard cell division and the transcription, replication, and repair of DNA. Participates in the modulation of cellular gene expression preceeding viral
   7029..7112    +  CDS            large T antigen (fragment): large T antigen from SV40 (simian virus 40)
   7135..7269    +  polyA_signal   SV40 poly(A) signal: SV40 polyadenylation signal
   7774..10656   +  CDS            mini-white: Drosophila white gene eye color pigment; white; This is a modified version of the white gene lacking part of the first intron.
  11434..12019   -  misc_feature   P element 5' end: No description available
>Addgene plasmid #64716 | pQUAST-frt-stop-frt-p65AD::CaM | depositor full sequence | sequence record 109043 | pQUAST-frt-stop-frt-p65AD::CaM sequence 12019 bps
GGCCAGACCCACGTAGTCCAGCGGCAGATCGGCGGCGGAGAAGTTAAGCGTCTCCAGGATGACCTTGCCC
GAACTGGGGCACGTGGTGTTCGACGATGTGCAGCTAATTTCGCCCGGCTCCACGTCCGCCCATTGGTTAA
TCAGCAGACCCTCGTTGGCGTAACGGAACCATGAGAGGTACGACAACCATTTGAGGTATACTGGCACCGA
GCCCGAGTTCAAGAAGAAGGCGTTTTTCCATAGGCTCCGCCCCCCTGACGAGCATCACAAAAATCGACGC
TCAAGTCAGAGGTGGCGAAACCCGACAGGACTATAAAGATACCAGGCGTTTCCCCCTGGAAGCTCCCTCG
TGCGCTCTCCTGTTCCGACCCTGCCGCTTACCGGATACCTGTCCGCCTTTCTCCCTTCGGGAAGCGTGGC
GCTTTCTCAATGCTCACGCTGTAGGTATCTCAGTTCGGTGTAGGTCGTTCGCTCCAAGCTGGGCTGTGTG
CACGAACCCCCCGTTCAGCCCGACCGCTGCGCCTTATCCGGTAACTATCGTCTTGAGTCCAACCCGGTAA
GACACGACTTATCGCCACTGGCAGCAGCCACTGGTAACAGGATTAGCAGAGCGAGGTATGTAGGCGGTGC
TACAGAGTTCTTGAAGTGGTGGCCTAACTACGGCTACACTAGAAGGACAGTATTTGGTATCTGCGCTCTG
CTGAAGCCAGTTACCTTCGGAAAAAGAGTTGGTAGCTCTTGATCCGGCAAACAAACCACCGCTGGTAGCG
GTGGTTTTTTTGTTTGCAAGCAGCAGATTACGCGCAGAAAAAAAGGATCTCAAGAAGATCCTTTGATCTT
TTCTACGGGGTCTGACGCTCAGTGGAACGAAAACTCACGTTAAGGGATTTTGGTCATGAGATTATCAAAA
AGGATCTTCACCTAGATCCTTTTAAATTAAAAATGAAGTTTTAAATCAATCTAAAGTATATATGAGTAAA
CTTGGTCTGACAGTTACCAATGCTTAATCAGTGAGGCACCTATCTCAGCGATCTGTCTATTTCGTTCATC
CATAGTTGCCTGACTCCCCGTCGTGTAGATAACTACGATACGGGAGGGCTTACCATCTGGCCCCAGTGCT
GCAATGATACCGCGAGACCCACGCTCACCGGCTCCAGATTTATCAGCAATAAACCAGCCAGCCGGAAGGG
CCGAGCGCAGAAGTGGTCCTGCAACTTTATCCGCCTCCATCCAGTCTATTAATTGTTGCCGGGAAGCTAG
AGTAAGTAGTTCGCCAGTTAATAGTTTGCGCAACGTTGTTGCCATTGCTACAGGCATCGTGGTGTCACGC
TCGTCGTTTGGTATGGCTTCATTCAGCTCCGGTTCCCAACGATCAAGGCGAGTTACATGATCCCCCATGT
TGTGCAAAAAAGCGGTTAGCTCCTTCGGTCCTCCGATCGTTGTCAGAAGTAAGTTGGCCGCAGTGTTATC
ACTCATGGTTATGGCAGCACTGCATAATTCTCTTACTGTCATGCCATCCGTAAGATGCTTTTCTGTGACT
GGTGAGTACTCAACCAAGTCATTCTGAGAATAGTGTATGCGGCGACCGAGTTGCTCTTGCCCGGCGTCAA
CACGGGATAATACCGCGCCACATAGCAGAACTTTAAAAGTGCTCATCATTGGAAAACGTTCTTCGGGGCG
AAAACTCTCAAGGATCTTACCGCTGTTGAGATCCAGTTCGATGTAACCCACTCGTGCACCCAACTGATCT
TCAGCATCTTTTACTTTCACCAGCGTTTCTGGGTGAGCAAAAACAGGAAGGCAAAATGCCGCAAAAAAGG
GAATAAGGGCGACACGGAAATGTTGAATACTCATACTCTTCCTTTTTCAATATTATTGAAGCATTTATCA
GGGTTATTGTCTCATGAGCGGATACATATTTGAATGTATTTAGAAAAATAAACAAATAGGGGTTCCGCGC
ACATTTCCCCGAAAAGTGCCACCTGACGTCTAAGAAACCATTATTATCATGACATTAACCTATAAAAATA
GGCGTATCACGAGGCCCTTTCGTCTCGCGCGTTTCGGTGATGACGGTGAAAACCTCTGACACATGCAGCT
CCCGGAGACGGTCACAGCTTGTCTGTAAGCGGATGCCGGGAGCAGACAAGCCCGTCAGGGCGCGTCAGCG
GGTGTTGGCGGGTGTCGGGGCTGGCTTAACTATGCGGCATCAGAGCAGATTGTACTGAGAGTGCACCATA
TGCGGTGTGAAATACCGCACCGAATCGCGCGGAACTAACGACAGTCGCTCCAAGGTCGTCGAACAAAAGG
TGAATGTGTTGCGGAGAGCGGGTGGGAGACAGCGAAAGAGCAACTACGAAACGTGGTGTGGTGGAGGTGA
ATTATGAAGAGGGCGCGCGATTTGAAAAGTATGTATATAAAAAATATATCCCGGTGTTTTATGTAGCGAT
AAACGAGTTTTTGATGTAAGGTATGCAGGTGTGTAAGTCTTTTGGTTAGAAGACAAATCCAAAGTCTACT
TGTGGGGATGTTCGAAGGGGAAATACTTGTATTCTATAGGTCATATCTTGTTTTTATTGGCACAAATATA
ATTACATTAGCTTTTTGAGGGGGCAATAAACAGTAAACACGATGGTAATAATGGTAAAAAAAAAAACAAG
CAGTTATTTCGGATATATGTCGGCTACTCCTTGCGTCGGGCCCGAAGTCTTAGAGCCAGATATGCGAGCA
CCCGGAAGCTCACGATGAGAATGGCCAGACCATGATGAAATAACATAAGGTGGTCCCGTCGGCAAGAGAC
ATCCACTTAACGTATGCTTGCAATAAGTGCGAGTGAAAGGAATAGTATTCTGAGTGTCGTATTGAGTCTG
AGTGAGACAGCGATATGATTGTTGATTAACCCTTAGCATGTCCGTGGGGTTTGAATTAACTCATAATATT
AATTAGACGAAATTATTTTTAAAGTTTTATTTTTAATAATTTGCGAGTACGCAAAGCTTGGCTGCATCCA
ACGCGTTGGGAGCTCTCCGGATCCAAGCTTGGATCCGGGTAATCGCTTATCCTCGGATAAACAATTATCC
TCACGGGTAATCGCTTATCCGCTCGGGTAATCGCTTATCCTCGGGTAATCGCTTATCCTTAAGCTTGATA
TCGAATTCCTGCAGCCCGAGCGGAGACTCTAGCGAGCGCCGGAGTATAAATAGAGGCGCTTCGTCTACGG
AGCGACAATTCAATTCAAACAAGCAAAGTGAACACGTCGCTAAGCGAAAGCTAAGCAAATAAACAAGCGC
AGCTGAACAAGCTAAACAATCTGCAGTAAAGTGCAAGTTAAAGTGAATCAATTAAAAGTAACCAGCAACC
AAGTAAATCAACTGCAACTACTGAAATCTGCCAAGAAGTAATTATTGAATACAAGAAGAGAACTCTGAAT
AGGGAATTGGGAATTCGTTAACAGATCGGGGGATCAATTCGTTAACAGATCTGAGGGTACCCGGGGATCT
TGAAGTTCCTATTCCGAAGTTCCTATTCTCTAGAAAGTATAGGAACTTCAGAGCGCTTTTGAAGCTAGAG
AATTCGCGCACTAGTGCTAGAGGATCTTTGTGAAGGAACCTTACTTCTGTGGTGTGACATAATTGGACAA
ACTACCTACAGAGATTTAAAGCTCTAAGGTAAATATAAAATTTTTAAGTGTATAATGTGTTAAACTACTG
ATTCTAATTGTTTGTGTATTTTAGATTCCAACCTATGGAACTGATGAATGGGAGCAGTGGTGGAATGCCT
TTAATGAGGAAAACCTGTTTTGCTCAGAAGAAATGCCATCTAGTGATGATGAGGCTACTGCTGACTCTCA
ACATTCTACTCCTCCAAAAAAGAAGAGAAAGGTAGAAGACCCCAAGGACTTTCCTTCAGAATTGCTAAGT
TTTTTGAGTCATGCTGTGTTTAGTAATAGAACTCTTGCTTGCTTTGCTATTTACACCACAAAGGAAAAAG
CTGCACTGCTATACAAGAAAATTATGGAAAAATATTTGATGTATAGTGCCTTGACTAGAGATCATAATCA
GCCATACCACATTTGTAGAGGTTTTACTTGCTTTAAAAAACCTCCCACACCTCCCCCTGAACCTGAAACA
TAAAATGAATGCAATTGTTGTTGTTAACTTGTTTATTGCAGCTTATAATGGTTACAAATAAAGCAATAGC
ATCACAAATTTCACAAATAAAGCATTTTTTTCACTGCATTCTAGTTGTGGTTTGTCCAAACTCATCAATG
TATCTTATCATGTCTGGATCTGCGTCGCGCCACTTCAACGCTCGATGGGAGCGTCATTGGTGGGCGGGGT
AACCGTCGAAATCAGTGTTTACGCTTCCAATCGCAACAAAAAATTCACTGCAACACTGAAAAGCATACGA
AAACGATGAAGATTGTACGAGAAACCATAAAGTATTTTATCCACAAAGACACGTATAGCAGAAAAGCCAA
GTTAACTCGGCGATAAGTTGTGTACACAAGAATAAAATCGGCCAGATTCAGTGTTGTCAGAAATAAGAAA
ACCCCACTATGTTTTTCTTTGCCTTTTCTTTCTCCCAGCGATCATTCATTTCGTGGTGAAAGAACGGGGT
CATTGCACGGAGTTTCGACTGCGGGAAAGCAGAGCTGCCGTTCACTTCGTCTATAATTAGCGCTTTCTAT
TTTCCCCGATTCGGGCCGCTGCTGCGCTTTTCCGCCTGCTGTTTGTGGCAAGTGTAGCAGCAGGCTGTGC
ACGCAGTGTGGCATGCACTTGGCTTTCCACCGTTGGTATCGATTCTCTGGGACGATGAGTCATTCCTTTC
GGGGCCACAGCATAATCGTTGCCAGCTCACCGAAATGGTGACTTCATTTCTTAACTGCCGTCAAGCATGC
GATTGTACATACATACATATTTATATATGTACATATTTATGTGACTATGGTAGGTCGATATAATAGCAAT
CAACGCAAGCAAATGTGTCAGTCCTGCTTACAGGAACGATTCTATTTAGTAATTTTCGTTGTATAAAGTA
ATTATGTATGTATGTAAGCCCCATAAATCTGAAACAATTAGGCAAAACCATGCGAGGATCCGGGGGATCT
TGAAGTTCCTATTCCGAAGTTCCTATTCTCTAGAAAGTATAGGAACTTCAGAGCGCTTTTGAAGCTGGGT
ACCAGATCTCAACATGGATAAAGCGGAATTAATTCCCGAGCCTCCAAAAAAGAAGAGAAAGGTCGAATTG
GGATCCACGCCGATGGAGTTCCAGTACCTGCCCGATACGGATGACCGTCACCGTATCGAAGAAAAGCGGA
AGCGAACCTATGAAACCTTCAAGTCCATCATGAAAAAGTCCCCCTTCTCGGGCCCCACGGACCCGCGCCC
CCCGCCCCGTCGTATTGCGGTTCCTTCGCGCAGCAGTGCCAGCGTCCCCAAACCCGCACCGCAGCCCTAC
CCGTTCACTTCCTCCCTTAGCACGATTAACTATGATGAGTTCCCCACGATGGTGTTCCCCAGTGGACAAA
TTTCCCAGGCATCGGCACTGGCTCCGGCCCCACCGCAAGTCCTCCCCCAGGCGCCCGCTCCGGCACCGGC
TCCCGCAATGGTGAGTGCTCTGGCCCAGGCCCCCGCTCCAGTCCCCGTGCTGGCGCCTGGACCCCCACAG
GCAGTTGCCCCTCCTGCTCCGAAACCAACGCAGGCGGGCGAAGGAACCCTGAGCGAGGCCCTCTTGCAGC
TTCAGTTCGATGACGAAGACTTGGGAGCCCTGCTGGGTAACAGCACAGACCCTGCCGTATTCACCGATCT
CGCATCCGTGGACAACAGCGAGTTTCAGCAGCTCTTGAATCAGGGAATCCCGGTCGCACCTCATACCACA
GAGCCCATGCTGATGGAATACCCGGAGGCTATCACGCGACTGGTGACCGGCGCACAGCGACCACCCGATC
CAGCCCCTGCCCCACTGGGTGCCCCGGGTTTGCCCAATGGCCTCCTCAGCGGCGATGAGGATTTCTCCAG
CATCGCTGATATGGATTTCTCCGCTTTGCTGAGCCAGATAAGCTCCGCTAGCGGAGGAGGTGGTGGAGGT
GGAGGTGGAGGTACTAGTGACCAACTGACTGAAGAGCAGATCGCAGAATTTAAAGAGGCTTTCTCCCTAT
TTGACAAGGACGGGGATGGGACAATAACAACCAAGGAGCTGGGGACGGTGATGCGGTCTCTGGGGCAGAA
CCCCACAGAAGCAGAGCTGCAGGACATGATCAATGAAGTAGATGCCGACGGTGACGGCACAATCGACTTC
CCTGAGTTCCTGACAATGATGGCAAGAAAAATGAAAGACACAGACAGTGAAGAAGAAATTAGAGAAGCGT
TCCGTGTGTTTGATAAGGATGGCAATGGCTACATCAGTGCAGCAGAGCTTCGCCACGTGATGACAAACCT
TGGAGAGAAGTTAACAGATGAAGAGGTTGATGAAATGATCAGGGAAGCAGACATCGATGGGGATGGTCAG
GTAAACTACGAAGAGTTTGTACAAATGATGACAGCGAAGTAACTCGAGGGTACCTCTAGAGGATCTTTGT
GAAGGAACCTTACTTCTGTGGTGTGACATAATTGGACAAACTACCTACAGAGATTTAAAGCTCTAAGGTA
AATATAAAATTTTTAAGTGTATAATGTGTTAAACTACTGATTCTAATTGTTTGTGTATTTTAGATTCCAA
CCTATGGAACTGATGAATGGGAGCAGTGGTGGAATGCCTTTAATGAGGAAAACCTGTTTTGCTCAGAAGA
AATGCCATCTAGTGATGATGAGGCTACTGCTGACTCTCAACATTCTACTCCTCCAAAAAAGAAGAGAAAG
GTAGAAGACCCCAAGGACTTTCCTTCAGAATTGCTAAGTTTTTTGAGTCATGCTGTGTTTAGTAATAGAA
CTCTTGCTTGCTTTGCTATTTACACCACAAAGGAAAAAGCTGCACTGCTATACAAGAAAATTATGGAAAA
ATATTTGATGTATAGTGCCTTGACTAGAGATCATAATCAGCCATACCACATTTGTAGAGGTTTTACTTGC
TTTAAAAAACCTCCCACACCTCCCCCTGAACCTGAAACATAAAATGAATGCAATTGTTGTTGTTAACTTG
TTTATTGCAGCTTATAATGGTTACAAATAAAGCAATAGCATCACAAATTTCACAAATAAAGCATTTTTTT
CACTGCATTCTAGTTGTGGTTTGTCCAAACTCATCAATGTATCTTATCATGTCTGGATCGGATCCACTAG
AAGGCCTTAGTATGTATGTAAGTTAATAAAACCCTTTTTTGGAGAATGTAGATTTAAAAAAACATATTTT
TTTTTTATTTTTTACTGCACTGGACATCATTGAACTTATCTGATCAGTTTTAAATTTACTTCGATCCAAG
GGTATTTGAAGTACCAGGTTCTTTCGATTACCTCTCACTCAAAATGACATTCCACTCAAAGTCAGCGCTG
TTTGCCTCCTTCTCTGTCCACAGAAATATCGCCGTCTCTTTCGCCGCTGCGTCCGCTATCTCTTTCGCCA
CCGTTTGTAGCGTTACCTAGCGTCAATGTCCGCCTTCAGTTGCACTTTGTCAGCGGTTTCGTGACGAAGC
TCCAAGCGGTTTACGCCATCAATTAAACACAAAGTGCTGTGCCAAAACTCCTCTCGCTTCTTATTTTTGT
TTGTTTTTTGAGTGATTGGGGTGGTGATTGGTTTTGGGTGGGTAAGCAGGGGAAAGTGTGAAAAATCCCG
GCAATGGGCCAAGAGGATCAGGAGCTATTAATTCGCGGAGGCAGCAAACACCCATCTGCCGAGCATCTGA
ACAATGTGAGTAGTACATGTGCATACATCTTAAGTTCACTTGATCTATAGGAACTGCGATTGCAACATCA
AATTGTCTGCGGCGTGAGAACTGCGACCCACAAAAATCCCAAACCGCAATCGCACAAACAAATAGTGACA
CGAAACAGATTATTCTGGTAGCTGTGCTCGCTATATAAGACAATTTTTAAGATCATATCATGATCAAGAC
ATCTAAAGGCATTCATTTTCGACTACATTCTTTTTTACAAAAAATATAACAACCAGATATTTTAAGCTGA
TCCTAGATGCACAAAAAATAAATAAAAGTATAAACCTACTTCGTAGGATACTTCGTTTTGTTCGGGGTTA
GATGAGCATAACGCTTGTAGTTGATATTTGAGATCCCCTATCATTGCAGGGTGACAGCGGAGCGGCTTCG
CAGAGCTGCATTAACCAGGGCTTCGGGCAGGCCAAAAACTACGGCACGCTCCTGCCACCCAGTCCGCCGG
AGGACTCCGGTTCAGGGAGCGGCCAACTAGCCGAGAACCTCACCTATGCCTGGCACAATATGGACATCTT
TGGGGCGGTCAATCAGCCGGGCTCCGGATGGCGGCAGCTGGTCAACCGGACACGCGGACTATTCTGCAAC
GAGCGACACATACCGGCGCCCAGGAAACATTTGCTCAAGAACGGTGAGTTTCTATTCGCAGTCGGCTGAT
CTGTGTGAAATCTTAATAAAGGGTCCAATTACCAATTTGAAACTCAGTTTGCGGCGTGGCCTATCCGGGC
GAACTTTTGGCCGTGATGGGCAGTTCCGGTGCCGGAAAGACGACCCTGCTGAATGCCCTTGCCTTTCGAT
CGCCGCAGGGCATCCAAGTATCGCCATCCGGGATGCGACTGCTCAATGGCCAACCTGTGGACGCCAAGGA
GATGCAGGCCAGGTGCGCCTATGTCCAGCAGGATGACCTCTTTATCGGCTCCCTAACGGCCAGGGAACAC
CTGATTTTCCAGGCCATGGTGCGGATGCCACGACATCTGACCTATCGGCAGCGAGTGGCCCGCGTGGATC
AGGTGATCCAGGAGCTTTCGCTCAGCAAATGTCAGCACACGATCATCGGTGTGCCCGGCAGGGTGAAAGG
TCTGTCCGGCGGAGAAAGGAAGCGTCTGGCATTCGCCTCCGAGGCACTAACCGATCCGCCGCTTCTGATC
TGCGATGAGCCCACCTCCGGACTGGACTCATTTACCGCCCACAGCGTCGTCCAGGTGCTGAAGAAGCTGT
CGCAGAAGGGCAAGACCGTCATCCTGACCATTCATCAGCCGTCTTCCGAGCTGTTTGAGCTCTTTGACAA
GATCCTTCTGATGGCCGAGGGCAGGGTAGCTTTCTTGGGCACTCCCAGCGAAGCCGTCGACTTCTTTTCC
TAGTGAGTTCGATGTGTTTATTAAGGGTATCTAGCATTACATTACATCTCAACTCCTATCCAGCGTGGGT
GCCCAGTGTCCTACCAACTACAATCCGGCGGACTTTTACGTACAGGTGTTGGCCGTTGTGCCCGGACGGG
AGATCGAGTCCCGTGATCGGATCGCCAAGATATGCGACAATTTTGCTATTAGCAAAGTAGCCCGGGATAT
GGAGCAGTTGTTGGCCACCAAAAATTTGGAGAAGCCACTGGAGCAGCCGGAGAATGGGTACACCTACAAG
GCCACCTGGTTCATGCAGTTCCGGGCGGTCCTGTGGCGATCCTGGCTGTCGGTGCTCAAGGAACCACTCC
TCGTAAAAGTGCGACTTATTCAGACAACGGTGAGTGGTTCCAGTGGAAACAAATGATATAACGCTTACAA
TTCTTGGAAACAAATTCGCTAGATTTTAGTTAGAATTGCCTGATTCCACACCCTTCTTAGTTTTTTTCAA
TGAGATGTATAGTTTATAGTTTTGCAGAAAATAAATAAATTTCATTTAACTCGCGAACATGTTGAAGATA
TGAATATTAATGAGATGCGAGTAACATTTTAATTTGCAGATGGTTGCCATCTTGATTGGCCTCATCTTTT
TGGGCCAACAACTCACGCAAGTGGGCGTGATGAATATCAACGGAGCCATCTTCCTCTTCCTGACCAACAT
GACCTTTCAAAACGTCTTTGCCACGATAAATGTAAGTCTTGTTTAGAATACATTTGCATATTAATAATTT
ACTAACTTTCTAATGAATCGATTCGATTTAGGTGTTCACCTCAGAGCTGCCAGTTTTTATGAGGGAGGCC
CGAAGTCGACTTTATCGCTGTGACACATACTTTCTGGGCAAAACGATTGCCGAATTACCGCTTTTTCTCA
CAGTGCCACTGGTCTTCACGGCGATTGCCTATCCGATGATCGGACTGCGGGCCGGAGTGCTGCACTTCTT
CAACTGCCTGGCGCTGGTCACTCTGGTGGCCAATGTGTCAACGTCCTTCGGATATCTAATATCCTGCGCC
AGCTCCTCGACCTCGATGGCGCTGTCTGTGGGTCCGCCGGTTATCATACCATTCCTGCTCTTTGGCGGCT
TCTTCTTGAACTCGGGCTCGGTGCCAGTATACCTCAAATGGTTGTCGTACCTCTCATGGTTCCGTTACGC
CAACGAGGGTCTGCTGATTAACCAATGGGCGGACGTGGAGCCGGGCGAAATTAGCTGCACATCGTCGAAC
ACCACGTGCCCCAGTTCGGGCAAGGTCATCCTGGAGACGCTTAACTTCTCCGCCGCCGATCTGCCGCTGG
ACTACGTGGGTCTGGCCATTCTCATCGTGAGCTTCCGGGTGCTCGCATATCTGGCTCTAAGACTTCGGGC
CCGACGCAAGGAGTAGCCGACATATATCCGAAATAACTGCTTGTTTTTTTTTTTACCATTATTACCATCG
TGTTTACTGTTTATTGCCCCCTCAAAAAGCTAATGTAATTATATTTGTGCCAATAAAAACAAGATATGAC
CTATAGAATACAAGTATTTCCCCTTCGAACATCCCCACAAGTAGACTTTGGATTTGTCTTCTAACCAAAA
GACTTACACACCTGCATACCTTACATCAAAAACTCGTTTATCGCTACATAAAACACCGGGATATATTTTT
TATATACATACTTTTCAAATCGCGCGCCCTCTTCATAATTCACCTCCACCACACCACGTTTCGTAGTTGC
TCTTTCGCTGTCTCCCACCCGCTCTCCGCAACACATTCACCTTTTGTTCGACGACCTTGGAGCGACTGTC
GTTAGTTCCGCGCGATTCGGTTCGCTCAAATGGTTCCGAGTGGTTCATTTCGTCTCAATAGAAATTAGTA
ATAAATATTTGTATGTACAATTTATTTGCTCCAATATATTTGTATATATTTCCCTCACAGCTATATTTAT
TCTAATTTAATATTATGACTTTTTAAGGTAATTTTTTGTGACCTGTTCGGAGTGATTAGCGTTACAATTT
GAACTGAAAGTGACATCCAGTGTTTGTTCCTTGTGTAGATGCATCTCAAAAAAATGGTGGGCATAATAGT
GTTGTTTATATATATCAAAAATAACAACTATAATAATAAGAATACATTTAATTTAGAAAATGCTTGGATT
TCACTGGAACTAGAATTAATTCGGCTGCTGCTCTAAACGACGCATTTCGTACTCCAAAGTACGAATTTTT
TCCCTCAAGCTCTTATTTTCATTAAACAATGAACAGGACCTAACGCACAGTCACGTTATTGTTTACATAA
ATGATTTTTTTTACTATTCAAACTTACTCTGTTTGTGTACTCCCACTGGTATAGCCTTCTTTTATCTTTT
CTGGTTCAGGCTCTATCACTTTACTAGGTACGGCATCTGCGTTGAGTCGCCTCCTTTTAAATGTCTGACC
TTTTGCAGGTGCAGCCTTCCACTGCGAATCATTAAAGTGGGTATCACAAATTTGGGAGTTTTCACCAAGG
CTGCACCCAAGGCTCTGCTCCCACAATTTTCTCTTAATAGCACACTTCGGCACGTGAATTAATTTTACTC
CAGTCACAGCTTTGCAGCAAAATTTGCAATATTTCATTTTTTTTTATTCCACGTAAGGGTTAATGTTTTC
AAAAAAAAATTCGTCCGCACACAACCTTTCCTCTCAACAAGCAAACGTGCACTGAATTTAAGTGTATACT
TCGGTAAGCTTCGGCTATCGACGGGACCACCTTATGTTATTTCATCATG
