>Addgene plasmid #64716 | pQUAST-frt-stop-frt-p65AD::CaM | addgene partial sequence | sequence record 111548 | pCasper-hs 5'-GCAACTACTGAAATCTGCCAAG-3'
TAGGGAATTGGGAATTCGTTAACAGATCGGGGGATCAATTCGTTAACAGATCTGAGGGTACCCGGGGATC
TTGAAGTTCCTATTCCGAAGTTCCTATTCTCTAGAAAGTATAGGAACTTCAGAGCGCTTTTGAAGCTAGA
GAATTCGCGCACTAGTGCTAGAGGATCTTTGTGAAGGAACCTTACTTCTGTGGTGTGACATAATTGGACA
AACTACCTACAGAGATTTAAAGCTCTAAGGTAAATATAAAATTTTTAAGTGTATAATGTGTTAAACTACT
GATTCTAATTGTTTGTGTATTTTAGATTCCAACCTATGGAACTGATGAATGGGAGCAGTGGTGGAATGCC
TTTAATGAGGAAAACCTGTTTTGCTCAGAAGAAATGCCATCTAGTGATGATGAGGCTACTGCTGACTCTC
AACATTCTACTCCTCCAAAAAAGAAGAGAAAGGTAGAAGACCCCAAGGACTTTCCTTCAGAATTGCTAAG
TTTTTTGAGTCATGCTGTGTTTAGTAATAGAACTCTTGCTTGCTTTGCTATTTACACCACAAAGGAAAAA
GCTGCACTGCTATACAAGAAAATTATGGAAAAATATTTGATGTATAGTGCCTTGACTAGAGATCATAATC
AGCCATACCACATTTGTAGAGGTTTTACTTGCTTTAAAAAACCTCCCACACCTCCCCCTGAACCTGAAAC
ATAAAATGAATGCAATTGTTGTTGTTAACTTGTTTATTGCAGCTTATAATGGTTACAAATAAAGCAATAG
CATCACAAATTTCACAAATAAAGCATTT
