>Addgene plasmid #64716 | pQUAST-frt-stop-frt-p65AD::CaM | addgene partial sequence | sequence record 114536 | p65-R 5'-ATAGGTTCGCTTCCGCTTTT-3'
GGCAGGTACTGGAACTCCATCGGCGTGGATCCCAATTCGACCTTTCTCTTCTTTTTTGGAGGCTCGGGAA
TTAATTCCGCTTTATCCATGTTGAGATCTGGTACCCAGCTTCAAAAGCGCTCTGAAGTTCCTATACTTTC
TAGAGAATAGGAACTTCGGAATAGGAACTTCAAGATCCCCCGGATCCTCGCATGGTTTTGCCTAATTGTT
TCAGATTTATGGGGCTTACATACATACATAATTACTTTATACAACGAAAATTACTAAATAGAATCGTTCC
TGTAAGCAGGACTGACACATTTGCTTGCGTTGATTGCTATTATATCGACCTACCATAGTCACATAAATAT
GTACATATATAAATATGTATGTATGTACAATCGCATGCTTGACGGCAGTTAAGAAATGAAGTCACCATTT
CGGTGAGCTGGCAACGATTATGCTGTGGCCCCGAAAGGAATGACTCATCGTCCCAGAGAATCGATACCAA
CGGTGGAAAGCCAAGTGCATGCCACACTGCGTGCACAGCCTGCTGCTACACTTGCCACAAACAGCAGGCG
GAAAAGCGCAGCAGCGGCCCGAATCGGGGAAAATAGAAAGCGCTAATTATAGACGAAGTGAACGGCAGCT
CTGCTTTCCCGCAGTCGAAACTCCGTGCAATGACCCCGTTCTTTCACCACGAAATGAATGATCGCTGGGA
GAAAGAAAAGGCAAAGAAAAACATAGTGGGGTTTTCTTATTTCTGACAACACTGAATCTGGCCGATTTTA
TTCTTGTGTACACAACTTATCGCCGAGTTAACTTGGCTTTTCTGCTATACGTGTCTT
